>Addgene plasmid #76011 | ULK4 gRNA (BRDN0001147343) | addgene full sequence | sequence record 185008 | Addgene Assembled Sequence
CCCGGGTGCAAAGATGGATAAAGTTTTAAACAGAGAGGAATCTTTGCAGCTAATGGACCTTCTAGGTCTT
GAAAGGAGTGGGAATTGGCTCCGGTGCCCGTCAGTGGGCAGAGCGCACATCGCCCACAGTCCCCGAGAAG
TTGGGGGGAGGGGTCGGCAATTGATCCGGTGCCTAGAGAAGGTGGCGCGGGGTAAACTGGGAAAGTGATG
TCGTGTACTGGCTCCGCCTTTTTCCCGAGGGTGGGGGAGAACCGTATATAAGTGCAGTAGTCGCCGTGAA
CGTTCTTTTTCGCAACGGGTTTGCCGCCAGAACACAGGTAAGTGCCGTGTGTGGTTCCCGCGGGCCTGGC
CTCTTTACGGGTTATGGCCCTTGCGTGCCTTGAATTACTTCCACCTGGCTGCAGTACGTGATTCTTGATC
CCGAGCTTCGGGTTGGAAGTGGGTGGGAGAGTTCGAGGCCTTGCGCTTAAGGAGCCCCTTCGCCTCGTGC
TTGAGTTGAGGCCTGGCCTGGGCGCTGGGGCCGCCGCGTGCGAATCTGGTGGCACCTTCGCGCCTGTCTC
GCTGCTTTCGATAAGTCTCTAGCCATTTAAAATTTTTGATGACCTGCTGCGACGCTTTTTTTCTGGCAAG
ATAGTCTTGTAAATGCGGGCCAAGATCTGCACACTGGTATTTCGGTTTTTGGGGCCGCGGGCGGCGACGG
GGCCCGTGCGTCCCAGCGCACATGTTCGGCGAGGCGGGGCCTGCGAGCGCGGCCACCGAGAATCGGACGG
GGGTAGTCTCAAGCTGGCCGGCCTGCTCTGGTGCCTGGCCTCGCGCCGCCGTGTATCGCCCCGCCCTGGG
CGGCAAGGCTGGCCCGGTCGGCACCAGTTGCGTGAGCGGAAAGATGGCCGCTTCCCGGCCCTGCTGCAGG
GAGCTCAAAATGGAGGACGCGGCGCTCGGGAGAGCGGGCGGGTGAGTCACCCACACAAAGGAAAAGGGCC
TTTCCGTCCTCAGCCGTCGCTTCATGTGACTCCACGGAGTACCGGGCGCCGTCCAGGCACCTCGATTAGT
TCTCGAGCTTTTGGAGTACGTCGTCTTTAGGTTGGGGGGAGGGGTTTTATGCGATGGAGTTTCCCCACAC
TGAGTGGGTGGAGACTGAAGTTAGGCCAGCTTGGCACTTGATGTAATTCTCCTTGGAATTTGCCCTTTTT
GAGTTTGGATCTTGGTTCATTCTCAAGCCTCAGACAGTGGTTCAAAGTTTTTTTCTTCCATTTCAGGTGT
CGTGACGTACGGCCACCATGACCGAGTACAAGCCCACGGTGCGCCTCGCCACCCGCGACGACGTCCCCAG
GGCCGTACGCACCCTCGCCGCCGCGTTCGCCGACTACCCCGCCACGCGCCACACCGTCGATCCGGACCGC
CACATCGAGCGGGTCACCGAGCTGCAAGAACTCTTCCTCACGCGCGTCGGGCTCGACATCGGCAAGGTGT
GGGTCGCGGACGACGGCGCCGCCGTGGCGGTCTGGACCACGCCGGAGAGCGTCGAAGCGGGGGCGGTGTT
CGCCGAGATCGGCCCGCGCATGGCCGAGTTGAGCGGTTCCCGGCTGGCCGCGCAGCAACAGATGGAAGGC
CTCCTGGCGCCGCACCGGCCCAAGGAGCCCGCGTGGTTCCTGGCCACCGTCGGAGTCTCGCCCGACCACC
AGGGCAAGGGTCTGGGCAGCGCCGTCGTGCTCCCCGGAGTGGAGGCGGCCGAGCGCGCCGGGGTGCCCGC
CTTCCTGGAGACCTCCGCGCCCCGCAACCTCCCCTTCTACGAGCGGCTCGGCTTCACCGTCACCGCCGAC
GTCGAGGTGCCCGAAGGACCGCGCACCTGGTGCATGACCCGCAAGCCCGGTGCCTGAACGCGTTAAGTCG
ACAATCAACCTCTGGATTACAAAATTTGTGAAAGATTGACTGGTATTCTTAACTATGTTGCTCCTTTTAC
GCTATGTGGATACGCTGCTTTAATGCCTTTGTATCATGCTATTGCTTCCCGTATGGCTTTCATTTTCTCC
TCCTTGTATAAATCCTGGTTGCTGTCTCTTTATGAGGAGTTGTGGCCCGTTGTCAGGCAACGTGGCGTGG
TGTGCACTGTGTTTGCTGACGCAACCCCCACTGGTTGGGGCATTGCCACCACCTGTCAGCTCCTTTCCGG
GACTTTCGCTTTCCCCCTCCCTATTGCCACGGCGGAACTCATCGCCGCCTGCCTTGCCCGCTGCTGGACA
GGGGCTCGGCTGTTGGGCACTGACAATTCCGTGGTGTTGTCGGGGAAATCATCGTCCTTTCCTTGGCTGC
TCGCCTGTGTTGCCACCTGGATTCTGCGCGGGACGTCCTTCTGCTACGTCCCTTCGGCCCTCAATCCAGC
GGACCTTCCTTCCCGCGGCCTGCTGCCGGCTCTGCGGCCTCTTCCGCGTCTTCGCCTTCGCCCTCAGACG
AGTCGGATCTCCCTTTGGGCCGCCTCCCCGCGTCGACTTTAAGACCAATGACTTACAAGGCAGCTGTAGA
TCTTAGCCACTTTTTAAAAGAAAAGGGGGGACTGGAAGGGCTAATTCACTCCCAACGAAGACAAGATCTG
CTTTTTGCTTGTACTGGGTCTCTCTGGTTAGACCAGATCTGAGCCTGGGAGCTCTCTGGCTAACTAGGGA
ACCCACTGCTTAAGCCTCAATAAAGCTTGCCTTGAGTGCTTCAAGTAGTGTGTGCCCGTCTGTTGTGTGA
CTCTGGTAACTAGAGATCCCTCAGACCCTTTTAGTCAGTGTGGAAAATCTCTAGCAGTACGTATAGTAGT
TCATGTCATCTTATTATTCAGTATTTATAACTTGCAAAGAAATGAATATCAGAGAGTGAGAGGAACTTGT
TTATTGCAGCTTATAATGGTTACAAATAAAGCAATAGCATCACAAATTTCACAAATAAAGCATTTTTTTC
ACTGCATTCTAGTTGTGGTTTGTCCAAACTCATCAATGTATCTTATCATGTCTGGCTCTAGCTATCCCGC
CCCTAACTCCGCCCATCCCGCCCCTAACTCCGCCCAGTTCCGCCCATTCTCCGCCCCATGGCTGACTAAT
TTTTTTTATTTATGCAGAGGCCGAGGCCGCCTCGGCCTCTGAGCTATTCCAGAAGTAGTGAGGAGGCTTT
TTTGGAGGCCTAGGGACGTACCCAATTCGCCCTATAGTGAGTCGTATTACGCGCGCTCACTGGCCGTCGT
TTTACAACGTCGTGACTGGGAAAACCCTGGCGTTACCCAACTTAATCGCCTTGCAGCACATCCCCCTTTC
GCCAGCTGGCGTAATAGCGAAGAGGCCCGCACCGATCGCCCTTCCCAACAGTTGCGCAGCCTGAATGGCG
AATGGG
[124 nt withheld, positions 3367-3490]
C
[91 nt withheld, positions 3492-3582]
A
[49 nt withheld, positions 3584-3632]
CCTTTGACGTTGGAGTCCACGTTCTTT
[37 nt withheld, positions 3660-3696]
ACCCTATCTCGGTCTATTCTTTTGATTTATAAGGGATTTTGCCGATTTCGGCCTATTGGTTAAAAAATGA
GCTGATTTAACAAAAATTTAACGCGAATTTTAACAAAATATTAACGCTTACAATTTAGGTGGCACTTTTC
GGGGAAATGTGCGCGGAACCCCTATTTGTTTATTTTTCTAAATACATTCAAATATGTATCCGCTCATGAG
ACAATAACCCTGATAAATGCTTCAATAATATTGAAAAAGGAAGAGTATGAGTATTCAACATTTCCGTGTC
GCCCTTATTCCCTTTTTTGCGGCATTTTGCCTTCCTGTTTTTGCTCACCCAGAAACGCTGGTGAAAGTAA
AAGATGCTGAAGATCAGTTGGGTGCACGAGTGGGTTACATCGAACTGGATCTCAACAGCGGTAAGATCCT
TGAGAGTTTTCGCCCCGAAGAACGTTTTCCAATGATGAGCACTTTTAAAGTTCTGCTATGTGGCGCGGTA
TTATCCCGTATTGACGCCGGGCAAGAGCAACTCGGTCGCCGCATACACTATTCTCAGAATGACTTGGTTG
AGTACTCACCAGTCACAGAAAAGCATCTTACGGATGGCATGACAGTAAGAGAATTATGCAGTGCTGCCAT
AACCATGAGTGATAACACTGCGGCCAACTTACTTCTGACAACGATCGGAGGACCGAAGGAGCTAACCGCT
TTTTTGCACAACATGGGGGATCATGTAACTCGCCTTGATCGTTGGGAACCGGAGCTGAATGAAGCCATAC
CAAACGACGAGCGTGACACCACGATGCCTGTAGCAATGGCAACAACGTTGCGCAAACTATTAACTGGCGA
ACTACTTACTCTAGCTTCCCGGCAACAATTAATAGACTGGATGGAGGCGGATAAAGTTGCAGGACCACTT
CTGCGCTCGGCCCTTCCGGCTGGCTGGTTTATTGCTGATAAATCTGGAGCCGGTGAGCGTGGGTCTCGCG
GTATCATTGCAGCACTGGGGCCAGATGGTAAGCCCTCCCGTATCGTAGTTATCTACACGACGGGGAGTCA
GGCAACTATGGATGAACGAAATAGACAGATCGCTGAGATAGGTGCCTCACTGATTAAGCATTGGTAACTG
TCAGACCAAGTTTACTCATATATACTTTAGATTGATTTAAAACTTCATTTTTAATTTAAAAGGATCTAGG
TGAAGATCCTTTTTGATAATCTCATGACCAAAATCCCTTAACGTGAGTTTTCGTTCCACTGAGCGTCAGA
CCCCGTAGAAAAGATCAAAGGATCTTCTTGAGATCCTTTTTTTCTGCGCGTAATCTGCTGCTTGCAAACA
AAAAAACCACCGCTACCAGCGGTGGTTTGTTTGCCGGATCAAGAGCTACCAACTCTTTTTCCGAAGGTAA
CTGGCTTCAGCAGAGCGCAGATACCAAATACTGTTCTTCTAGTGTAGCCGTAGTTAGGCCACCACTTCAA
GAACTCTGTAGCACCGCCTACATACCTCGCTCTGCTAATCCTGTTACCAGTGGCTGCTGCCAGTGGCGAT
AAGTCGTGTCTTACCGGGTTGGACTCAAGACGATAGTTACCGGATAAGGCGCAGCGGTCGGGCTGAACGG
GGGGTTCGTGCACACAGCCCAGCTTGGAGCGAACGACCTACACCGAACTGAGATACCTACAGCGTGAGCT
ATGAGAAAGCGCCACGCTTCCCGAAGGGAGAAAGGCGGACAGGTATCCGGTAAGCGGCAGGGTCGGAACA
GGAGAGCGCACGAGGGAGCTTCCAGGGGGAAACGCCTGGTATCTTTATAGTCCTGTCGGGTTTCGCCACC
TCTGACTTGAGCGTCGATTTTTGTGATGCTCGTCAGGGGGGCGGAGCCTATGGAAAAACGCCAGCAACGC
GGCCTTTTTACGGTTCCTGGCCTTTTGCTGGCCTTTTGCTCACATGTTCTTTCCTGCGTTATCCCCTGAT
TCTGTGGATAACCGTATTACCGCCTTTGAGTGAGCTGATACCGCTCGCCGCAGCCGAACGACCGAGCGCA
GCGAGTCAGTGAGCGAGGAAGCGGAAGAGCGCCCAATACGCAAACCGCCTCTCCCCGCGCGTTGGCCGAT
TCATTAATGCAGCTGGCACGACAGGTTTCCCGACTGGAAAGCGGGCAGTGAGCGCAACGCAATTAATGTG
AGTTAGCTCACTCATTAGGCACCCCAGGCTTTACACTTTATGCTTCCGGCTCGTATGTTGTGTGGAATTG
TGAGCGGATAACAATTTCACACAGGAAACAGCTATGACCATGATTACGCCAAGCGCGCAATTAACCCTCA
CTAAAGGGAACAAAAGCTGGAGCTGCAAGCTTAATGTAGTCTTATGCAATACTCTTGTAGTCTTGCAACA
TGGTAACGATGAGTTAGCAACATGCCTTACAAGGAGAGAAAAAGCACCGTGCATGCCGATTGGTGGAAGT
AAGGTGGTACGATCGTGCCTTATTAGGAAGGCAACAGACGGGTCTGACATGGATTGGACGAACCACTGAA
TTGCCGCATTGCAGAGATATTGTATTTAAGTGCCTAGCTCGATACATAAACGGGTCTCTCTGGTTAGACC
AGATCTGAGCCTGGGAGCTCTCTGGCTAACTAGGGAACCCACTGCTTAAGCCTCAATAAAGCTTGCCTTG
AGTGCTTCAAGTAGTGTGTGCCCGTCTGTTGTGTGACTCTGGTAACTAGAGATCCCTCAGACCCTTTTAG
TCAGTGTGGAAAATCTCTAGCAGTGGCGCCCGAACAGGGACTTGAAAGCGAAAGGGAAACCAGAGGAGCT
CTCTCGACGCAGGACTCGGCTTGCTGAAGCGCGCACGGCAAGAGGCGAGGGGCGGCGACTGGTGAGTACG
CCAAAAATTTTGACTAGCGGAGGCTAGAAGGAGAGAGATGGGTGCGAGAGCGTCAGTATTAAGCGGGGGA
GAATTAGATCGCGATGGGAAAAAATTCGGTTAAGGCCAGGGGGAAAGAAAAAATATAAATTAAAACATAT
AGTATGGGCAAGCAGGGAGCTAGAACGATTCGCAGTTAATCCTGGCCTGTTAGAAACATCAGAAGGCTGT
AGACAAATACTGGGACAGCTACAACCATCCCTTCAGACAGGATCAGAAGAACTTAGATCATTATATAATA
CAGTAGCAACCCTCTATTGTGTGCATCAAAGGATAGAGATAAAAGACACCAAGGAAGCTTTAGACAAGAT
AGAGGAAGAGCAAAACAAAAGTAAGACCACCGCACAGCAAGCGGCCGCTGATCTTCAGACCTGGAGGAGG
AGATATGAGGGACAATTGGAGAAGTGAATTATATAAATATAAAGTAGTAAAAATTGAACCATTAGGAGTA
GCACCCACCAAGGCAAAGAGAAGAGTGGTGCAGAGAGAAAAAAGAGCAGTGGGAATAGGAGCTTTGTTCC
TTGGGTTCTTGGGAGCAGCAGGAAGCACTATGGGCGCAGCGTCAATGACGCTGACGGTACAGGCCAGACA
ATTATTGTCTGGTATAGTGCAGCAGCAGAACAATTTGCTGAGGGCTATTGAGGCGCAACAGCATCTGTTG
CAACTCACAGTCTGGGGCATCAAGCAGCTCCAGGCAAGAATCCTGGCTGTGGAAAGATACCTAAAGGATC
AACAGCTCCTGGGGATTTGGGGTTGCTCTGGAAAACTCATTTGCACCACTGCTGTGCCTTGGAATGCTAG
TTGGAGTAATAAATCTCTGGAACAGATTTGGAATCACACGACCTGGATGGAGTGGGACAGAGAAATTAAC
AATTACACAAGCTTAATACACTCCTTAATTGAAGAATCGCAAAACCAGCAAGAAAAGAATGAACAAGAAT
TATTGGAATTAGATAAATGGGCAAGTTTGTGGAATTGGTTTAACATAACAAATTGGCTGTGGTATATAAA
ATTATTCATAATGATAGTAGGAGGCTTGGTAGGTTTAAGAATAGTTTTTGCTGTACTTTCTATAGTGAAT
AGAGTTAGGCAGGGATATTCACCATTATCGTTTCAGACCCACCTCCCAACCCCGAGGGGACCCAGAGAGG
GCCTATTTCCCATGATTCCTTCATATTTGCATATACGATACAAGGCTGTTAGAGAGATAATTAGAATTAA
TTTGACTGTAAACACAAAGATATTAGTACAAAATACGTGACGTAGAAAGTAATAATTTCTTGGGTAGTTT
GCAGTTTTAAAATTATGTTTTAAAATGGACTATCATATGCTTACCGTAACTTGAAAGTATTTCGATTTCT
TGGCTTTATATATCTTGTGGAAAGGACGAAACACCGAGAGCGTGTTGTGAATCACAGTTTTAGAGCTAGA
AATAGCAAGTTAAAATAAGGCTAGTCCGTTATCAACTTGAAAAAGTGGCACCGAGTCGGTGCTTTTTTAA
GCTTGGCGTAACTAGATCTTGAGACAAATGGCAGTATTCATCCACAATTTTAAAAGAAAAGGGGGGATTG
GGGGGTACAGTGCAGGGGAAAGAATAGTAGACATAATAGCAACAGACATACAAACTAAAGAATTACAAAA
ACAAATTACAAAAATTCAAAATTTTCGGGTTTATTACAGGGACAGCAGAGATCCACTTTGGCGCCGGCTC
GAGGGGG
Features (pLannotate 1.2.2; 29 found; start..end, strand, type, name):
     14..80      +  CDS            small t antigen (fragment): SV40 (simian virus 40) small t antigen
    106..317     +  promoter       EF-1α core promoter: core promoter for human elongation factor EF-1α
    318..1256    +  intron         EF-1α intron A: intron upstream of the start codon of human EF-1α
   1278..1877    +  CDS            PuroR (fragment): puromycin N-acetyltransferase; pac from Streptomyces; confers resistance to puromycin
   1893..2481    +  misc_feature   WPRE: woodchuck hepatitis virus posttranscriptional regulatory element
   2532..2551    +  misc_feature   cPPT/CTS (fragment): central polypurine tract and central termination sequence of HIV-1
   2553..2786    +  LTR            3' LTR (ΔU3): self-inactivating 3' long terminal repeat (LTR) from HIV-1
   2864..2985    +  polyA_signal   SV40 poly(A) signal: SV40 polyadenylation signal
   3025..3160    +  rep_origin     SV40 ori: SV40 origin of replication
   3181..3199    -  promoter       T7 promoter: promoter for bacteriophage T7 RNA polymerase
   3207..3362    +  CDS            lacZα (fragment): LacZα fragment of β-galactosidase; lacZ fragment
   3367..3795    +  rep_origin     f1 ori (sequence partly withheld): f1 bacteriophage origin of replication; arrow indicates direction of (+) strand synthesis
   3848..3952    +  promoter       AmpR promoter: bla
   3953..4813    +  CDS            AmpR: β-lactamase; bla; confers resistance to ampicillin, carbenicillin, and related antibiotics
   4984..5572    +  rep_origin     ori: high-copy-number ColE1/pMB1/pBR322/pUC origin of replication
   5755..5847    +  CDS            lacI (fragment): lac repressor; lacI; The lac repressor binds to the lac operator to inhibit transcription in E. coli. This inhibition can be relieved by adding lactose or isopropyl-β-D-thiogalactopyranoside (IPTG).
   5860..5881    +  protein_bind   CAP binding site: CAP binding activates transcription in the presence of cAMP. E. coli catabolite activator protein
   5896..5926    +  promoter       lac promoter: promoter for the E. coli lac operon
   5934..5950    +  protein_bind   lac operator: The lac repressor binds to the lac operator to inhibit transcription in E. coli. This inhibition can be relieved by adding lactose or isopropyl-β-D-thiogalactopyranoside (IPTG). lac repressor encoded by lacI
   5995..6013    +  promoter       T3 promoter: promoter for bacteriophage T3 RNA polymerase
   6041..6267    +  promoter       RSV promoter: Rous sarcoma virus enhancer/promoter
   6268..6448    +  LTR            5' LTR (truncated): truncated 5' long terminal repeat (LTR) from HIV-1
   6495..6620    +  misc_feature   HIV-1 Ψ: packaging signal of human immunodeficiency virus type 1
   6604..6967    +  CDS            HIV-1 gag (fragment): gag protein from human immunodeficiency virus 1; gag
   7113..7346    +  misc_feature   RRE: The Rev response element (RRE) of HIV-1 allows for Rev-dependent mRNA export from the nucleus to the cytoplasm.
   7723..7749    +  CDS            Rev (fragment): human immunodeficiency virus 1 (HIV-1) Rev protein; rev; enhances nuclear export of unspliced and incompletely spliced viral mRNAs
   7753..7993    +  promoter       U6 promoter: RNA polymerase III promoter for human U6 snRNA
   8023..8098    +  misc_RNA       gRNA scaffold: guide RNA scaffold for the Streptococcus pyogenes CRISPR/Cas9 system
   8154..8271    +  misc_feature   cPPT/CTS: central polypurine tract and central termination sequence of HIV-1
