[The description below was written by a language model from this plasmid's Addgene catalogue record and pLannotate feature annotations shown in this document.]
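Description:
ULK4 gRNA (BRDN0001147343) is a third-generation lentiviral guide RNA plasmid built on the lentiGuide-Puro backbone and designed to direct Streptococcus pyogenes Cas9 to the human ULK4 gene (designed against the reference transcript NM_017886.2). It is propagated in E. coli as a high-copy plasmid through a ColE1/pUC-type origin with ampicillin resistance (AmpR, β-lactamase). An f1 origin, an SV40 origin and poly(A) signal, and remnants of lac, T7 and T3 elements are also annotated in the bacterial backbone.

The lentiviral transfer cassette begins with an RSV promoter fused to a truncated HIV-1 5' LTR, which makes genomic RNA production Tat-independent. This is followed by the Ψ packaging signal with a partial gag sequence, the Rev response element for nuclear export of the unspliced viral RNA, and a cPPT/CTS. It ends in a self-inactivating ΔU3 3' LTR. Within this cassette, a human U6 RNA polymerase III promoter drives the ULK4-specific 20-nt spacer joined to the SpCas9 gRNA scaffold. A separate EF-1α promoter, annotated as the core promoter plus intron A, expresses puromycin N-acetyltransferase for selection of transduced mammalian cells. A WPRE downstream enhances transcript expression.

The plasmid does not encode Cas9, so it is meant to be used with a separate Cas9 vector such as lentiCas9-Blast or in cells that already express Cas9. Its intended use is CRISPR knockout of ULK4. According to the depositor comments, it belongs to a human kinome gRNA library whose guides came from work on optimizing sgRNA design for high on-target activity and low off-target effects. The cloning method is not recorded.
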