Addgene plasmid #76011: ULK4 gRNA (BRDN0001147343)
Purpose: 3rd generation lentiviral gRNA plasmid targeting human ULK4
Depositing lab: John Doench & David Root. Depositing organization: Broad Institute. Publication: Optimized sgRNA design to maximize activity and minimize off-target effects of CRISPR-Cas9. Doench JG, Fusi N, Sullender M, Hegde M, Vaimberg EW, Donovan KF, Smith I, Tothova Z, Wilen C, Orchard R, Virgin HW, Listgarten J, Root DE. Nat Biotechnol. 2016 Jan 18. doi: 10.1038/nbt.3437. PubMed 26780180.
Backbone
  Vector backbone: lentiGuide-Puro
  Backbone manufacturer: Zhang Lab (Addgene plasmid # 52963)
  Vector type: Mammalian Expression, Lentiviral, CRISPR
  Selectable markers: Puromycin
Growth in bacteria
  Bacterial resistance: Ampicillin, 100 μg/mL
  Growth temperature: 37°C
  Growth strain: DH5alpha
  Copy number: High Copy
Gene/Insert
  Gene/Insert name: ULK4 (alt names: ULK4; NM_017886.2)
  gRNA/shRNA sequence: AGAGCGTGTTGTGAATCACA
  Species: H. sapiens (human)
  Entrez Gene: ULK4 (a.k.a. FAM7C1, FLJ20574, REC01035, DKFZp434E1822)
  Promoter: hU6
  Cloning method: Unknown
  Sequencing primers: 5′ U6-F; 3′ pS2-R
Terms and licenses: Academic/Nonprofit Terms; Industry Terms: Not Available to Industry
Depositor comments: The gRNA was designed to target the following Genbank reference sequence(s): NM_017886.2. Note that this plasmid does NOT contain Cas9. It should be used in conjunction with lentiCas9-Blast (Addgene #52962) or otherwise with cell lines already expressing Cas9. Browse the full kinome gRNA library at http://www.addgene.org/pooled-library/broadgpp-human-kinome/ or visit http://www.broadinstitute.org/rnai/public/ for detailed protocols and information.
How to cite: ULK4 gRNA (BRDN0001147343) was a gift from John Doench & David Root (Addgene plasmid # 76011 ; http://n2t.net/addgene:76011 ; RRID:Addgene_76011)
