>Addgene plasmid #76011 | ULK4 gRNA (BRDN0001147343) | depositor partial sequence | sequence record 143471 | Target Sequence
AGAGCGTGTTGTGAATCACA
