>Addgene plasmid #76011 | ULK4 gRNA (BRDN0001147343) | addgene partial sequence | sequence record 185007 | hU6-F
TAGAAAGTAATAATTTCTTGGGTAGTTTGCAGTTTTAAAATTATGTTTTAAAATGGACTATCATATGCTT
ACCGTAACTTGAAAGTATTTCGATTTCTTGGCTTTATATATCTTGTGGAAAGGACGAAACACCGAGAGCG
TGTTGTGAATCACAGTTTTAGAGCTAGAAATAGCAAGTTAAAATAAGGCTAGTCCGTTATCAACTTGAAA
AAGTGGCACCGAGTCGGTGCTTTTTTAAGCTTGGCGTAACTAGATCTTGAGACAAATGGCAGTATTCATC
CACAATTTTAAAAGAAAAGGGGGGATTGGGGGGTACAGTGCAGGGGAAAGAATAGTAGACATAATAGCAA
CAGACATACAAACTAAAGAATTACAAAAACAAATTACAAAAATTCAAAATTTTCGGGTTTATTACAGGGA
CAGCAGAGATCCACTTTGGCGCCGGCTCGAGGGGGCCCGGGTGCAAAGATGGATAAAGTTTTAAACAGAG
AGGAATCTTTGCAGCTAATGGACCTTCTAGGTCTTGAAAGGAGTGGGAATTGGCTCCGGTGCCCGTCAGT
GGGCAGAGCG
